Addgene plasmid #11938: Ub-M-GFP
Depositing lab: Nico Dantuma. Publication: Short-lived green fluorescent proteins for quantifying ubiquitin/proteasome-dependent proteolysis in living cells. Dantuma NP, Lindsten K, Glas R, Jellne M, Masucci MG. Nat Biotechnol. 2000 May . 18(5):538-43. 10.1038/75406 PubMed 10802622.
Backbone
  Vector backbone: EGFP-N1
  Backbone manufacturer: Clontech
  Backbone size w/o insert (bp): 3970
  Vector type: Mammalian Expression
  Selectable markers: Neomycin (select with G418)
Growth in bacteria
  Bacterial resistance: Kanamycin, 50 μg/mL
  Growth temperature: 37°C
  Growth strain: DH5alpha
  Copy number: High Copy
Gene/Insert
  Gene/Insert name: Ub-M-GFP (alt names: Ubiquitin; Ub)
  Insert size (bp): 990
  Mutation: Ubiquitin fused to N-terminus of GFP. Methionine at position 1 between Ub and GFP. Stable version.
  Cloning method: Restriction Enzyme; 5′ cloning site EcoRI (not destroyed); 3′ cloning site NotI (not destroyed)
  Sequencing primers: 5′ EGFP-N (CGTCGCCGTCCAGCTCGACCAG)
Terms and licenses: Academic/Nonprofit Terms; Industry Terms: Not Available to Industry
Depositor comments: The ubiquitin open reading frame was amplified by PCR from the Ub-Pro-Gal plasmid with the sense primer 5'-GCG GAATTCACCATGCAGATCTTCGTGAAGACT-3' and the antisense primer 5'-GCG GGATCCTGTCGACCAAGCTTCCCXXX CCCACCTCTGAGACGGAGTAC-3' where the XXX leads to a Methionine at position 1 (see article Figure 1). The PCR product was cloned into the EcoRI and BamHI sites of the EGFP-N1 vector from Clontech.
How to cite: Ub-M-GFP was a gift from Nico Dantuma (Addgene plasmid # 11938 ; http://n2t.net/addgene:11938 ; RRID:Addgene_11938)
