[The description below was written by a language model from this plasmid's Addgene catalogue record and pLannotate feature annotations shown in this document.]
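Description:
Ub-M-GFP is a mammalian expression plasmid built on the Clontech EGFP-N1 backbone that encodes a ubiquitin–EGFP fusion protein used as a stable reference reporter for studies of ubiquitin/proteasome-dependent proteolysis. The plasmid replicates in E. coli at high copy from a ColE1/pUC-type origin and also carries an f1 origin. A single NeoR/KanR (Tn5 aminoglycoside phosphotransferase) cassette serves in both hosts: a bacterial bla-type promoter drives it for kanamycin selection, and the SV40 enhancer/early promoter with an HSV TK polyadenylation signal drives it for G418 selection of transfected mammalian cells. Short annotated fragments of ble, bGH poly(A) and SV40 large T antigen appear to be backbone remnants rather than functional elements.

The payload is expressed from the human CMV immediate-early enhancer and promoter and terminated by the SV40 poly(A) signal. A PCR-amplified ubiquitin open reading frame was inserted into the multiple cloning site upstream of, and in frame with, EGFP, joined by a short linker whose first codon after ubiquitin specifies methionine. In such ubiquitin fusion designs, cellular deubiquitinating enzymes cleave off the ubiquitin moiety, exposing the chosen residue at the new N-terminus of GFP. Methionine is a stabilising residue under the N-end rule, so the record describes this as the stable version. According to the associated publication's theme, the construct belongs to a series of GFP reporters for quantifying proteasomal degradation in living cells, where it would logically serve as the long-lived control. The record lists NotI as the 3′ cloning site, whereas the depositor comments describe cloning the ubiquitin fragment between EcoRI and BamHI. These fit together if the listed insert spans ubiquitin plus EGFP.
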