Features (pLannotate 1.2.2; 15 found; start..end, strand, type, name):
     61..364     +  enhancer       CMV enhancer: human cytomegalovirus immediate early enhancer
    365..568     +  promoter       CMV promoter: human cytomegalovirus (CMV) immediate early promoter
    591..634     +  misc_feature   MCS (fragment): multiple cloning site
    638..865     +  CDS            UBIQ_CERCA: Experimental evidence at protein level: Swiss-Prot protein existence level 1. Ubiquitin exists either covalently attached to another protein, or free (unanchored). When covalently bound, it is conjugated to target proteins via an isopeptide bond either as a monomer (monoubiquitin), a polymer linked via different Lys residues of the ubiquitin (polyubiquitin chains) or a linear polymer linked via the initiator Met of the ubiquitin (linear polyubiquitin chains). Polyubiquitin chains, when attached to a target protein, have different functions depending on the Lys residue of the ubiquitin that is
    905..1624    +  CDS            EGFP: the original enhanced GFP (Yang et al., 1996) mammalian codon-optimized
   1641..1724    +  CDS            large T antigen (fragment): large T antigen from SV40 (simian virus 40)
   1747..1868    +  polyA_signal   SV40 poly(A) signal: SV40 polyadenylation signal
   1902..2330    -  rep_origin     f1 ori (sequence partly withheld): f1 bacteriophage origin of replication; arrow indicates direction of (+) strand synthesis
   2357..2461    +  promoter       AmpR promoter: bla
   2463..2820    +  promoter       SV40 promoter: SV40 enhancer and early promoter
   2855..3649    +  CDS            NeoR/KanR: aminoglycoside phosphotransferase from Tn5; aph(3')-II (or nptII); confers resistance to neomycin, kanamycin, and G418 (Geneticin®)
   3670..3822    +  CDS            ble (fragment): BLE_KLEPN - Experimental evidence at protein level: Swiss-Prot protein existence level 1. Binding protein with a strong affinity to the bleomycin family of antibiotics. Binds to CL990; an antimitotic-antibiotic compound. From Klebsiella pneumoniae.
   3881..3928    +  polyA_signal   HSV TK poly(A) signal: herpes simplex virus thymidine kinase polyadenylation signal (Cole and Stacy, 1985)
   4019..4035    -  polyA_signal   bGH poly(A) signal (fragment): bovine growth hormone polyadenylation signal
   4257..4845    +  rep_origin     ori: high-copy-number ColE1/pMB1/pBR322/pUC origin of replication
>Addgene plasmid #11938 | Ub-M-GFP | depositor full sequence | sequence record 7142 | Author sequence
TAGTTATTAATAGTAATCAATTACGGGGTCATTAGTTCATAGCCCATATATGGAGTTCCGCGTTACATAA
CTTACGGTAAATGGCCCGCCTGGCTGACCGCCCAACGACCCCCGCCCATTGACGTCAATAATGACGTATG
TTCCCATAGTAACGCCAATAGGGACTTTCCATTGACGTCAATGGGTGGAGTATTTACGGTAAACTGCCCA
CTTGGCAGTACATCAAGTGTATCATATGCCAAGTACGCCCCCTATTGACGTCAATGACGGTAAATGGCCC
GCCTGGCATTATGCCCAGTACATGACCTTATGGGACTTTCCTACTTGGCAGTACATCTACGTATTAGTCA
TCGCTATTACCATGGTGATGCGGTTTTGGCAGTACATCAATGGGCGTGGATAGCGGTTTGACTCACGGGG
ATTTCCAAGTCTCCACCCCATTGACGTCAATGGGAGTTTGTTTTGGCACCAAAATCAACGGGACTTTCCA
AAATGTCGTAACAACTCCGCCCCATTGACGCAAATGGGCGGTAGGCGTGTACGGTGGGAGGTCTATATAA
GCAGAGCTGGTTTAGTGAACCGTCAGATCCGCTAGCGCTACCGGACTCAGATCTCGAGCTCAAGCTTCGA
ATTCACCATGCAGATCTTCGTGAAGACTCTGACTGGTAAGACCATCACCCTCGAGGTTGAGCCCAGTGAC
ACCATTGAGAATGTCAAGGCAAAGATCCAAGATAAGGAAGGCATCCCTCCTGACCAGCAGAGGCTGATCT
TTGCTGGAAAACAGCTGGAAGATGGGCGCACCCTGTCTGACTACAACATCCAGAAAGAGTCCACCCTGCA
CCTGGTACTCCGTCTCAGAGGTGGGATGGGGAAGCTTGGTCGACAGGATCCACCGGTCGCCACCATGGTG
AGCAAGGGCGAGGAGCTGTTCACCGGGGTGGTGCCCATCCTGGTCGAGCTGGACGGCGACGTAAACGGCC
ACAAGTTCAGCGTGTCCGGCGAGGGCGAGGGCGATGCCACCTACGGCAAGCTGACCCTGAAGTTCATCTG
CACCACCGGCAAGCTGCCCGTGCCCTGGCCCACCCTCGTGACCACCCTGACCTACGGCGTGCAGTGCTTC
AGCCGCTACCCCGACCACATGAAGCAGCACGACTTCTTCAAGTCCGCCATGCCCGAAGGCTACGTCCAGG
AGCGCACCATCTTCTTCAAGGACGACGGCAACTACAAGACCCGCGCCGAGGTGAAGTTCGAGGGCGACAC
CCTGGTGAACCGCATCGAGCTGAAGGGCATCGACTTCAAGGAGGACGGCAACATCCTGGGGCACAAGCTG
GAGTACAACTACAACAGCCACAACGTCTATATCATGGCCGACAAGCAGAAGAACGGCATCAAGGTGAACT
TCAAGATCCGCCACAACATCGAGGACGGCAGCGTGCAGCTCGCCGACCACTACCAGCAGAACACCCCCAT
CGGCGACGGCCCCGTGCTGCTGCCCGACAACCACTACCTGAGCACCCAGTCCGCCCTGAGCAAAGACCCC
AACGAGAAGCGCGATCACATGGTCCTGCTGGAGTTCGTGACCGCCGCCGGGATCACTCTCGGCATGGACG
AGCTGTACAAGTAAAGCGGCCGCGACTCTAGATCATAATCAGCCATACCACATTTGTAGAGGTTTTACTT
GCTTTAAAAAACCTCCCACACCTCCCCCTGAACCTGAAACATAAAATGAATGCAATTGTTGTTGTTAACT
TGTTTATTGCAGCTTATAATGGTTACAAATAAAGCAATAGCATCACAAATTTCACAAATAAAGCATTTTT
TTCACTGCATTCTAGTTGTGGTTTGTCCAAACTCATCAATGTATCTTAAGGCGTAAATTGTAAGCGTTAA
TATTTTGTTAAAATTCGCGTTAAATTTTTGTTAAATCAGCTCATTTTTTAACCAATAGGCCGAAATCGGC
AAAATCCCTTATAAATCAAAAGAATAGACCGAGATAGGGT
[37 nt withheld, positions 2001-2037]
AAAGAACGTGGACTCCAACGTCAAAGG
[49 nt withheld, positions 2065-2113]
T
[91 nt withheld, positions 2115-2205]
G
[124 nt withheld, positions 2207-2330]
CAGGTGGCACTTTTCGGGGAAATGTGCGCGGAACCCCTATTTGTTTATTTTTCTAAATACATTCAAATAT
GTATCCGCTCATGAGACAATAACCCTGATAAATGCTTCAATAATATTGAAAAAGGAAGAGTCCTGAGGCG
GAAAGAACCAGCTGTGGAATGTGTGTCAGTTAGGGTGTGGAAAGTCCCCAGGCTCCCCAGCAGGCAGAAG
TATGCAAAGCATGCATCTCAATTAGTCAGCAACCAGGTGTGGAAAGTCCCCAGGCTCCCCAGCAGGCAGA
AGTATGCAAAGCATGCATCTCAATTAGTCAGCAACCATAGTCCCGCCCCTAACTCCGCCCATCCCGCCCC
TAACTCCGCCCAGTTCCGCCCATTCTCCGCCCCATGGCTGACTAATTTTTTTTATTTATGCAGAGGCCGA
GGCCGCCTCGGCCTCTGAGCTATTCCAGAAGTAGTGAGGAGGCTTTTTTGGAGGCCTAGGCTTTTGCAAA
GATCGATCAAGAGACAGGATGAGGATCGTTTCGCATGATTGAACAAGATGGATTGCACGCAGGTTCTCCG
GCCGCTTGGGTGGAGAGGCTATTCGGCTATGACTGGGCACAACAGACAATCGGCTGCTCTGATGCCGCCG
TGTTCCGGCTGTCAGCGCAGGGGCGCCCGGTTCTTTTTGTCAAGACCGACCTGTCCGGTGCCCTGAATGA
ACTGCAAGACGAGGCAGCGCGGCTATCGTGGCTGGCCACGACGGGCGTTCCTTGCGCAGCTGTGCTCGAC
GTTGTCACTGAAGCGGGAAGGGACTGGCTGCTATTGGGCGAAGTGCCGGGGCAGGATCTCCTGTCATCTC
ACCTTGCTCCTGCCGAGAAAGTATCCATCATGGCTGATGCAATGCGGCGGCTGCATACGCTTGATCCGGC
TACCTGCCCATTCGACCACCAAGCGAAACATCGCATCGAGCGAGCACGTACTCGGATGGAAGCCGGTCTT
GTCGATCAGGATGATCTGGACGAAGAGCATCAGGGGCTCGCGCCAGCCGAACTGTTCGCCAGGCTCAAGG
CGAGCATGCCCGACGGCGAGGATCTCGTCGTGACCCATGGCGATGCCTGCTTGCCGAATATCATGGTGGA
AAATGGCCGCTTTTCTGGATTCATCGACTGTGGCCGGCTGGGTGTGGCGGACCGCTATCAGGACATAGCG
TTGGCTACCCGTGATATTGCTGAAGAGCTTGGCGGCGAATGGGCTGACCGCTTCCTCGTGCTTTACGGTA
TCGCCGCTCCCGATTCGCAGCGCATCGCCTTCTATCGCCTTCTTGACGAGTTCTTCTGAGCGGGACTCTG
GGGTTCGAAATGACCGACCAAGCGACGCCCAACCTGCCATCACGAGATTTCGATTCCACCGCCGCCTTCT
ATGAAAGGTTGGGCTTCGGAATCGTTTTCCGGGACGCCGGCTGGATGATCCTCCAGCGCGGGGATCTCAT
GCTGGAGTTCTTCGCCCACCCTAGGGGGAGGCTAACTGAAACACGGAAGGAGACAATACCGGAAGGAACC
CGCGCTATGACGGCAATAAAAAGACAGAATAAAACGCACGGTGTTGGGTCGTTTGTTCATAAACGCGGGG
TTCGGTCCCAGGGCTGGCACTCTGTCGATACCCCACCGAGACCCCATTGGGGCCAATACGCCCGCGTTTC
TTCCTTTTCCCCACCCCACCCCCCAAGTTCGGGTGAAGGCCCAGGGCTCGCAGCCAACGTCGGGGCGGCA
GGCCCTGCCATAGCCTCAGGTTACTCATATATACTTTAGATTGATTTAAAACTTCATTTTTAATTTAAAA
GGATCTAGGTGAAGATCCTTTTTGATAATCTCATGACCAAAATCCCTTAACGTGAGTTTTCGTTCCACTG
AGCGTCAGACCCCGTAGAAAAGATCAAAGGATCTTCTTGAGATCCTTTTTTTCTGCGCGTAATCTGCTGC
TTGCAAACAAAAAAACCACCGCTACCAGCGGTGGTTTGTTTGCCGGATCAAGAGCTACCAACTCTTTTTC
CGAAGGTAACTGGCTTCAGCAGAGCGCAGATACCAAATACTGTCCTTCTAGTGTAGCCGTAGTTAGGCCA
CCACTTCAAGAACTCTGTAGCACCGCCTACATACCTCGCTCTGCTAATCCTGTTACCAGTGGCTGCTGCC
AGTGGCGATAAGTCGTGTCTTACCGGGTTGGACTCAAGACGATAGTTACCGGATAAGGCGCAGCGGTCGG
GCTGAACGGGGGGTTCGTGCACACAGCCCAGCTTGGAGCGAACGACCTACACCGAACTGAGATACCTACA
GCGTGAGCTATGAGAAAGCGCCACGCTTCCCGAAGGGAGAAAGGCGGACAGGTATCCGGTAAGCGGCAGG
GTCGGAACAGGAGAGCGCACGAGGGAGCTTCCAGGGGGAAACGCCTGGTATCTTTATAGTCCTGTCGGGT
TTCGCCACCTCTGACTTGAGCGTCGATTTTTGTGATGCTCGTCAGGGGGGCGGAGCCTATGGAAAAACGC
CAGCAACGCGGCCTTTTTACGGTTCCTGGCCTTTTGCTGGCCTTTTGCTCACATGTTCTTTCCTGCGTTA
TCCCCTGATTCTGTGGATAACCGTATTACCGCCATGCAT
