>Addgene plasmid #11938 | Ub-M-GFP | addgene partial sequence | sequence record 106341 | SV40pA-R 5'-GAAATTTGTGATGCTATTGC-3'
AGTTAACAACAACAATTGCATTCATTTTATGTTTCAGGTTCAGGGGGAGGTGTGGGAGGTTTTTTAAAGC
AAGTAAAACCTCTACAAATGTGGTATGGCTGATTATGATCTAGAGTCGCGGCCGCTTTACTTGTACAGCT
CGTCCATGCCGAGAGTGATCCCGGCGGCGGTCACGAACTCCAGCAGGACCATGTGATCGCGCTTCTCGTT
GGGGTCTTTGCTCAGGGCGGACTGGGTGCTCAGGTAGTGGTTGTCGGGCAGCAGCACGGGGCCGTCGCCG
ATGGGGGTGTTCTGCTGGTAGTGGTCGGCGAGCTGCACGCTGCCGTCCTCGATGTTGTGGCGGATCTTGA
AGTTCACCTTGATGCCGTTCTTCTGCTTGTCGGCCATGATATAGACGTTGTGGCTGTTGTAGTTGTACTC
CAGCTTGTGCCCCAGGATGTTGCCGTCCTCCTTGAAGTCGATGCCCTTCAGCTCGATGCGGTTCACCAGG
GTGTCGCCCTCGAACTTCACCTCGGCGCGGGTCTTGTAGTTGCCGTCGTCCTTGAAGAAGATGGTGCGCT
CCTGGACGTAGCCTTCGGGCATGGCGGACTTGAAGAAGTCGTGCTGCTTCATGTGGTCGGGGTAGCGGCT
GAAGCACTGCACGCCGTAGGTCAGGGTGGTCACGAGGGTGGGCCAGGGCACGGGCAGCTTGCCGGTGGTG
CAGATGAACTTCAGGGTCAGCTTGCCGTAGGTGGCATCGCCCTCGCCCTCGCCGGACACGCTGAACTTGT
GGCCGTTTACGTCGCCGTCCAGCTCGACCAGGATGGGCACCACCCCGGTGAACAGCTCCTCGCCCTTGCT
CACCATGGTGGCGACCGGTGGATCCT
