>Addgene plasmid #11938 | Ub-M-GFP | addgene partial sequence | sequence record 106342 | CMV-F 5'-CGCAAATGGGCGGTAGGCGTG-3'
AGAGCTGGTTTAGTGAACCGTCAGATCCGCTAGCGCTACCGGACTCAGATCTCGAGCTCAAGCTTCGAAT
TCACCATGCAGATCTTCGTGAAGACTCTGACTGGTAAGACCATCACCCTCGAGGTTGAGCCCAGTGACAC
CATTGAGAATGTCAAGGCAAAGATCCAAGATAAGGAAGGCATCCCTCCTGACCAGCAGAGGCTGATCTTT
GCTGGAAAACAGCTGGAAGATGGGCGCACCCTGTCTGACTACAACATCCAGAAAGAGTCCACCCTGCACC
TGGTACTCCGTCTCAGAGGTGGGATGGGGAAGCTTGGTCGACAGGATCCACCGGTCGCCACCATGGTGAG
CAAGGGCGAGGAGCTGTTCACCGGGGTGGTGCCCATCCTGGTCGAGCTGGACGGCGACGTAAACGGCCAC
AAGTTCAGCGTGTCCGGCGAGGGCGAGGGCGATGCCACCTACGGCAAGCTGACCCTGAAGTTCATCTGCA
CCACCGGCAAGCTGCCCGTGCCCTGGCCCACCCTCGTGACCACCCTGACCTACGGCGTGCAGTGCTTCAG
CCGCTACCCCGACCACATGAAGCAGCACGACTTCTTCAAGTCCGCCATGCCCGAAGGCTACGTCCAGGAG
CGCACCATCTTCTTCAAGGACGACGGCAACTACAAGACCCGCGCCGAGGTGAAGTTCGAGGGCGACACCC
TGGTGAACCGCATCGAGCTGAAGGGCATCGACTTCAAGGAGGACGGCAACATCCTGGGGCACAAGCTGGA
GTACAACTACAACAGCCACAACGTCTATATCATGGCCGACAAGCAGAAGAACGGCATCAAGGTGAACTTC
AAGATCCGCCACAACATCGAGGACGGCAGCGTGCAGCTCGCCGACCACTACCAGCAGAACACCCCCATCG
GCGACGGCCCCGTG
